Addgene plasmid #25570: Pf-DNCL1
Purpose: Bacterial expression for structure determination; may not be full ORF
Depositing lab: Cheryl Arrowsmith. Depositing organization: University of Toronto.
Backbone
  Vector backbone: pET28a-LIC
  Backbone manufacturer: SGC
  Backbone size w/o insert (bp): 7328
  Vector type: Bacterial Expression
Growth in bacteria
  Bacterial resistance: Kanamycin, 50 μg/mL
  Growth temperature: 37°C
  Growth strain: DH5alpha
  Copy number: Low Copy
Gene/Insert
  Gene/Insert name: Pf-DNCL1 (alt names: PDB: 1YO3; Dynein Light Chain 1; PFL0660w)
  Species: Plasmodium falciparum
  Insert size (bp): 249
  Entrez Gene: PFL0660w
  Tag / fusion protein: His (N terminal on insert)
  Cloning method: Restriction Enzyme
  Sequencing primers: 5′ T7; 3′ T7-term
Terms and licenses: Academic/Nonprofit Terms; Industry Terms: Not Available to Industry
Depositor comments: PDB: 1YO3 http://www.thesgc.org/structures/1YO3/
How to cite: Pf-DNCL1 was a gift from Cheryl Arrowsmith (Addgene plasmid # 25570 ; http://n2t.net/addgene:25570 ; RRID:Addgene_25570)
