[The description below was written by a language model from this plasmid's Addgene catalogue record.]
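Description:
Pf-DNCL1 is a bacterial expression plasmid built on pET28a-LIC, a ligation-independent-cloning derivative of the pET28a vector produced by a structural genomics group. The backbone is recorded as 7328 bp without insert, the plasmid is maintained at low copy in standard E. coli cloning strains, and it is selected with kanamycin. No feature table accompanies the record, so the origin of replication, promoter and other backbone elements are not explicitly listed. The use of T7 and T7-terminator sequencing primers is consistent with the insert lying between a T7 promoter and T7 terminator, as is usual for pET-series vectors, in which expression depends on a host supplying T7 RNA polymerase.

The insert is a 249 bp coding fragment from Plasmodium falciparum encoding dynein light chain 1 (gene locus PFL0660w), a small subunit of the dynein motor complex. It carries an N-terminal His tag, which allows the recombinant protein to be purified by immobilised metal affinity chromatography. The record cautions that the insert may not correspond to the full open reading frame, reflecting the common practice of trimming constructs to improve solubility or crystallisation behaviour. The cloning method is listed as restriction enzyme based, despite the LIC designation of the backbone.

The stated purpose is bacterial production of protein for structure determination, and the depositor links the construct to a deposited Protein Data Bank structure of this protein. It is therefore suited to producing the parasite dynein light chain for structural, biophysical or binding studies.
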