>Addgene plasmid #25570 | Pf-DNCL1 | depositor partial sequence | sequence record 11974 | Author sequence
GTTGTAAAAAATGTAGATATGACAGAAGAAATGCAAATTGATGCTATTGATTGTGCTAATCAGGCCTTAC
AAAAATATAACGTCGAAAAAGATATTGCTGCACATATTAAAAAAGAATTTGATAGAAAATATGACCCAAC
TTGGCACTGTGTTGTAGGAAGAAATTTTGGATCTTATGTTACTCACGAAACCAAAAATTTTATATATTTT
TATATTGGACAAGTAGCTATATTATTATTTAAATCGGGA
