>Addgene plasmid #25570 | Pf-DNCL1 | addgene partial sequence | sequence record 31553 | 25570 with T7-term
CGGGCTTGTAGCAGCCGGATCTCAGTGGTGGTGGTGGTGGTGCTCGAGTGCGGCCGCAAGCTTCGTCATC
ATCCCGATTTAAATAATAATATAGCTACTTGTCCAATATAAAAATATATAAAATTTTTGGTTTCGTGAGT
AACATAAGATCCAAAATTTCTTCCTACAACACAGTGCCAAGTTGGGTCATATTTTCTATCAAATTCTTTT
TTAATATGTGCAGCAATATCTTTTTCGACGTTATATTTTTGTAAGGCCTGATTAGCACAATCAATAGCAT
CAATTTGCATTTCTTCTGTCATATCTACATTTTTTACAACACTACCACGCGGAACCAGGCCGCTGCTGTG
ATGATGATGATGATGGCTGCTGCCCATGGTATATCTCCTTCTTAAAGTTAAACAAAATTATTTCTAGAGG
GGAATTGTTATCCGCTCACAATTCCCCTATAGTGAGTCGTATTAATTTCGCGGGATCGAGATCTCGATCC
TCTACGCCGGACGCATCGTGGCCGGCATCACCGGCGCCACAGGTGCGGTTGCTGGCGCCTATATCGCCGA
CATCACCGATGGGGAAGATCGGGCTCGCCACTTCGGGCTCATGAGCGCTTGTTTCGGCGTGGGTATGGTG
GCAGGCCCCGTGGCCGGGGGACTGTTGGGCGCCATCTCCTTGCATGCACCATTCCTTGCGGCGGCGGTGC
TCAACGGCCTCAACCTACTACTGGGCTGCTTCCTAATGCAGGAGTCGCATAAGGGAGAGCGTCGAGATCC
CGGACACCATCGAATGGCGCAAAACCTTTCGCGGTATGGCATGATAGCGCCCGGAAGAGAGTCAATTCAG
GGTGGTGAAATGTGAAACCAGTAACGTTATACGATGTCGCAGAGTATGCCGGTGCTCTA
